>Addgene plasmid #186551 | Pet15b-Internalization and Endosomal Escape | addgene full sequence | sequence record 373984 | Addgene NGS Result
TGACCCAGAGCGCTGCCGGCACCTGTCCTACGAGTTGCATGATAAAGAAGACAGTCATAAGTGCGGCGAC
GATAGTCATGCCCCGCGCCCACCGGAAGGAGCTGACTGGGTTGAAGGCTCTCAAGGGCATCGGTCGAGAT
CCCGGTGCCTAATGAGTGAGCTAACTTACATTAATTGCGTTGCGCTCACTGCCCGCTTTCCAGTCGGGAA
ACCTGTCGTGCCAGCTGCATTAATGAATCGGCCAACGCGCGGGGAGAGGCGGTTTGCGTATTGGGCGCCA
GGGTGGTTTTTCTTTTCACCAGTGAGACGGGCAACAGCTGATTGCCCTTCACCGCCTGGCCCTGAGAGAG
TTGCAGCAAGCGGTCCACGCTGGTTTGCCCCAGCAGGCGAAAATCCTGTTTGATGGTGGTTAACGGCGGG
ATATAACATGAGCTGTCTTCGGTATCGTCGTATCCCACTACCGAGATATCCGCACCAACGCGCAGCCCGG
ACTCGGTAATGGCGCGCATTGCGCCCAGCGCCATCTGATCGTTGGCAACCAGCATCGCAGTGGGAACGAT
GCCCTCATTCAGCATTTGCATGGTTTGTTGAAAACCGGACATGGCACTCCAGTCGCCTTCCCGTTCCGCT
ATCGGCTGAATTTGATTGCGAGTGAGATATTTATGCCAGCCAGCCAGACGCAGACGCGCCGAGACAGAAC
TTAATGGGCCCGCTAACAGCGCGATTTGCTGGTGACCCAATGCGACCAGATGCTCCACGCCCAGTCGCGT
ACCGTCTTCATGGGAGAAAATAATACTGTTGATGGGTGTCTGGTCAGAGACATCAAGAAATAACGCCGGA
ACATTAGTGCAGGCAGCTTCCACAGCAATGGCATCCTGGTCATCCAGCGGATAGTTAATGATCAGCCCAC
TGACGCGTTGCGCGAGAAGATTGTGCACCGCCGCTTTACAGGCTTCGACGCCGCTTCGTTCTACCATCGA
CACCACCACGCTGGCACCCAGTTGATCGGCGCGAGATTTAATCGCCGCGACAATTTGCGACGGCGCGTGC
AGGGCCAGACTGGAGGTGGCAACGCCAATCAGCAACGACTGTTTGCCCGCCAGTTGTTGTGCCACGCGGT
TGGGAATGTAATTCAGCTCCGCCATCGCCGCTTCCACTTTTTCCCGCGTTTTCGCAGAAACGTGGCTGGC
CTGGTTCACCACGCGGGAAACGGTCTGATAAGAGACACCGGCATACTCTGCGACATCGTATAACGTTACT
GGTTTCACATTCACCACCCTGAATTGACTCTCTTCCGGGCGCTATCATGCCATACCGCGAAAGGTTTTGC
GCCATTCGATGGTGTCCGGGATCTCGACGCTCTCCCTTATGCGACTCCTGCATTAGGAAGCAGCCCAGTA
GTAGGTTGAGGCCGTTGAGCACCGCCGCCGCAAGGAATGGTGCATGCAAGGAGATGGCGCCCAACAGTCC
CCCGGCCACGGGGCCTGCCACCATACCCACGCCGAAACAAGCGCTCATGAGCCCGAAGTGGCGAGCCCGA
TCTTCCCCATCGGTGATGTCGGCGATATAGGCGCCAGCAACCGCACCTGTGGCGCCGGTGATGCCGGCCA
CGATGCGTCCGGCGTAGAGGATCGAGATCTCGATCCCGCGAAATTAATACGACTCACTATAGGGGAATTG
TGAGCGGATAACAATTCCCCTCTAGAAATAATTTTGTTTAACTTTAAGAAGGAGATATACCATGGGCCGC
CGTCGCCGCCGTCGTCGCCGCCGCCGTCATCATCATCATCATCATCATCACGGCGGCAGCCTGGCCGCGC
TGACCGCGCACCAGGCTTGCCACCTGCCGCTGGAGACTTTCACCCGTCATCGCCAGCCGCGCGGCTGGGA
ACAACTGGAGCAGTGCGGCTATCCGGTGCAGCGGCTGGTCGCCCTCTACCTGGCGGCGCGGCTGTCGTGG
AACCAGGTCGACCAGGTGATCCGCAACGCCCTGGCCAGCCCCGGCAGCGGCGGCGACCTGGGCGAAGCGA
TCCGCGAGCAGCCGGAGCAGGCCCGTCTGGCCCTGACCCTGGCCGCCGCCGAGAGCGAGCGCTTCGTCCG
GCAGGGCACCGGCAACGACGAGGCCGGCGCGGCCAACGCCGACGTGGTGAGCCTGACCTGCCCGGTCGCC
GCCGGTGAATGCGCGGGCCCGGCGGACAGCGGCGACGCCCTGCTGGAGCGCAACTATCCCACTGGCGCGG
AGTTCCTCGGCGACGGCGGCGACGTCAGCTTCAGCACCCGTATGGTGAGCAAGGGCGAGGAGCTGTTCAC
CGGGGTGGTGCCCATCCTGGTCGAGCTGGACGGCGACGTAAACGGCCACAAGTTCAGCGTGTCCGGCGAG
GGCGAGGGCGATGCCACCTACGGCAAGCTGACCCTGAAGTTCATCTGCACCACCGGCAAGCTGCCCGTGC
CCTGGCCCACCCTCGTGACCACCCTGACCTACGGCGTGCAGTGCTTCAGCCGCTACCCCGACCACATGAA
GCAGCACGACTTCTTCAAGTCCGCCATGCCCGAAGGCTACGTCCAGGAGCGCACCATCTTCTTCAAGGAC
GACGGCAACTACAAGACCCGCGCCGAGGTGAAGTTCGAGGGCGACACCCTGGTGAACCGCATCGAGCTGA
AGGGCATCGACTTCAAGGAGGACGGCAACATCCTGGGGCACAAGCTGGAGTACAACTACAACAGCCACAA
CGTCTATATCATGGCCGACAAGCAGAAGAACGGCATCAAGGTGAACTTCAAGATCCGCCACAACATCGAG
GACGGCAGCGTGCAGCTCGCCGACCACTACCAGCAGAACACCCCCATCGGCGACGGCCCCGTGCTGCTGC
CCGACAACCACTACCTGAGCACCCAGTCCGCCCTGAGCAAAGACCCCAACGAGAAGCGCGATCACATGGT
CCTGCTGGAGTTCGTGACCGCCGCCGGGATCACTCTCGGCATGGACGAGCTGTACAAGGATTGATGACTC
GAGGATCCGGCTGCTAACAAAGCCCGAAAGGAAGCTGAGTTGGCTGCTGCCACCGCTGAGCAATAACTAG
CATAACCCCTTGGGGCCTCTAAACGGGTCTTGAGGGGTTTTTTGCTGAAAGGAGGAACTATATCCGGATA
TCCCGCAAGAGGCCCGGCAGTACCGGCATAACCAAGCCTATGCCTACAGCATCCAGGGTGACGGTGCCGA
GGATGACGATGAGCGCATTGTTAGATTTCATACACGGTGCCTGACTGCGTTAGCAATTTAACTGTGATAA
ACTACCGCATTAAAGCTTATCGATGATAAGCTGTCAAACATGAGAATTCTTGAAGACGAAAGGGCCTCGT
GATACGCCTATTTTTATAGGTTAATGTCATGATAATAATGGTTTCTTAGACGTCAGGTGGCACTTTTCGG
GGAAATGTGCGCGGAACCCCTATTTGTTTATTTTTCTAAATACATTCAAATATGTATCCGCTCATGAGAC
AATAACCCTGATAAATGCTTCAATAATATTGAAAAAGGAAGAGTATGAGTATTCAACATTTCCGTGTCGC
CCTTATTCCCTTTTTTGCGGCATTTTGCCTTCCTGTTTTTGCTCACCCAGAAACGCTGGTGAAAGTAAAA
GATGCTGAAGATCAGTTGGGTGCACGAGTGGGTTACATCGAACTGGATCTCAACAGCGGTAAGATCCTTG
AGAGTTTTCGCCCCGAAGAACGTTTTCCAATGATGAGCACTTTTAAAGTTCTGCTATGTGGCGCGGTATT
ATCCCGTGTTGACGCCGGGCAAGAGCAACTCGGTCGCCGCATACACTATTCTCAGAATGACTTGGTTGAG
TACTCACCAGTCACAGAAAAGCATCTTACGGATGGCATGACAGTAAGAGAATTATGCAGTGCTGCCATAA
CCATGAGTGATAACACTGCGGCCAACTTACTTCTGACAACGATCGGAGGACCGAAGGAGCTAACCGCTTT
TTTGCACAACATGGGGGATCATGTAACTCGCCTTGATCGTTGGGAACCGGAGCTGAATGAAGCCATACCA
AACGACGAGCGTGACACCACGATGCCTGCAGCAATGGCAACAACGTTGCGCAAACTATTAACTGGCGAAC
TACTTACTCTAGCTTCCCGGCAACAATTAATAGACTGGATGGAGGCGGATAAAGTTGCAGGACCACTTCT
GCGCTCGGCCCTTCCGGCTGGCTGGTTTATTGCTGATAAATCTGGAGCCGGTGAGCGTGGGTCTCGCGGT
ATCATTGCAGCACTGGGGCCAGATGGTAAGCCCTCCCGTATCGTAGTTATCTACACGACGGGGAGTCAGG
CAACTATGGATGAACGAAATAGACAGATCGCTGAGATAGGTGCCTCACTGATTAAGCATTGGTAACTGTC
AGACCAAGTTTACTCATATATACTTTAGATTGATTTAAAACTTCATTTTTAATTTAAAAGGATCTAGGTG
AAGATCCTTTTTGATAATCTCATGACCAAAATCCCTTAACGTGAGTTTTCGTTCCACTGAGCGTCAGACC
CCGTAGAAAAGATCAAAGGATCTTCTTGAGATCCTTTTTTTCTGCGCGTAATCTGCTGCTTGCAAACAAA
AAAACCACCGCTACCAGCGGTGGTTTGTTTGCCGGATCAAGAGCTACCAACTCTTTTTCCGAAGGTAACT
GGCTTCAGCAGAGCGCAGATACCAAATACTGTCCTTCTAGTGTAGCCGTAGTTAGGCCACCACTTCAAGA
ACTCTGTAGCACCGCCTACATACCTCGCTCTGCTAATCCTGTTACCAGTGGCTGCTGCCAGTGGCGATAA
GTCGTGTCTTACCGGGTTGGACTCAAGACGATAGTTACCGGATAAGGCGCAGCGGTCGGGCTGAACGGGG
GGTTCGTGCACACAGCCCAGCTTGGAGCGAACGACCTACACCGAACTGAGATACCTACAGCGTGAGCTAT
GAGAAAGCGCCACGCTTCCCGAAGGGAGAAAGGCGGACAGGTATCCGGTAAGCGGCAGGGTCGGAACAGG
AGAGCGCACGAGGGAGCTTCCAGGGGGAAACGCCTGGTATCTTTATAGTCCTGTCGGGTTTCGCCACCTC
TGACTTGAGCGTCGATTTTTGTGATGCTCGTCAGGGGGGCGGAGCCTATGGAAAAACGCCAGCAACGCGG
CCTTTTTACGGTTCCTGGCCTTTTGCTGGCCTTTTGCTCACATGTTCTTTCCTGCGTTATCCCCTGATTC
TGTGGATAACCGTATTACCGCCTTTGAGTGAGCTGATACCGCTCGCCGCAGCCGAACGACCGAGCGCAGC
GAGTCAGTGAGCGAGGAAGCGGAAGAGCGCCTGATGCGGTATTTTCTCCTTACGCATCTGTGCGGTATTT
CACACCGCAATGGTGCACTCTCAGTACAATCTGCTCTGATGCCGCATAGTTAAGCCAGTATACACTCCGC
TATCGCTACGTGACTGGGTCATGGCTGCGCCCCGACACCCGCCAACACCCGCTGACGCGCCCTGACGGGC
TTGTCTGCTCCCGGCATCCGCTTACAGACAAGCTGTGACCGTCTCCGGGAGCTGCATGTGTCAGAGGTTT
TCACCGTCATCACCGAAACGCGCGAGGCAGCTGCGGTAAAGCTCATCAGCGTGGTCGTGAAGCGATTCAC
AGATGTCTGCCTGTTCATCCGCGTCCAGCTCGTTGAGTTTCTCCAGAAGCGTTAATGTCTGGCTTCTGAT
AAAGCGGGCCATGTTAAGGGCGGTTTTTTCCTGTTTGGTCACTGATGCCTCCGTGTAAGGGGGATTTCTG
TTCATGGGGGTAATGATACCGATGAAACGAGAGAGGATGCTCACGATACGGGTTACTGATGATGAACATG
CCCGGTTACTGGAACGTTGTGAGGGTAAACAACTGGCGGTATGGATGCGGCGGGACCAGAGAAAAATCAC
TCAGGGTCAATGCCAGCGCTTCGTTAATACAGATGTAGGTGTTCCACAGGGTAGCCAGCAGCATCCTGCG
ATGCAGATCCGGAACATAATGGTGCAGGGCGCTGACTTCCGCGTTTCCAGACTTTACGAAACACGGAAAC
CGAAGACCATTCATGTTGTTGCTCAGGTCGCAGACGTTTTGCAGCAGCAGTCGCTTCACGTTCGCTCGCG
TATCGGTGATTCATTCTGCTAACCAGTAAGGCAACCCCGCCAGCCTAGCCGGGTCCTCAACGACAGGAGC
ACGATCATGCGCACCCGTGGCCAGGACCCAACGCTGCCCGAGATGCGCCGCGTGCGGCTGCTGGAGATGG
CGGACGCGATGGATATGTTCTGCCAAGGGTTGGTTTGCGCATTCACAGTTCTCCGCAAGAATTGATTGGC
TCCAATTCTTGGAGTGGTGAATCCGTTAGCGAGGTGCCGCCGGCTTCCATTCAGGTCGAGGTGGCCCGGC
TCCATGCACCGCGACGCAACGCGGGGAGGCAGACAAGGTATAGGGCGGCGCCTACAATCCATGCCAACCC
GTTCCATGTGCTCGCCGAGGCGGCATAAATCGCCGTGACGATCAGCGGTCCAATGATCGAAGTTAGGCTG
GTAAGAGCCGCGAGCGATCCTTGAAGCTGTCCCTGATGGTCGTCATCTACCTGCCTGGACAGCATGGCCT
GCAACGCGGGCATCCCGATGCCGCCGGAAGCGAGAAGAATCATAATGGGGAAGGCCATCCAGCCTCGCGT
CGCGAACGCCAGCAAGACGTAGCCCAGCGCGTCGGCCGCCATGCCGGCGATAATGGCCTGCTTCTCGCCG
AAACGTTTGGTGGCGGGACCAGTGACGAAGGCTTGAGCGAGGGCGTGCAAGATTCCGAATACCGCAAGCG
ACAGGCCGATCATCGTCGCGCTCCAGCGAAAGCGGTCCTCGCCGAAAA
Features (pLannotate 1.2.2; 21 found; start..end, strand, type, name):
    152..173     -  protein_bind   CAP binding site: CAP binding activates transcription in the presence of cAMP. E. coli catabolite activator protein
    186..1268    -  CDS            lacI: lac repressor; lacI; The lac repressor binds to the lac operator to inhibit transcription in E. coli. This inhibition can be relieved by adding lactose or isopropyl-β-D-thiogalactopyranoside (IPTG).
   1269..1346    -  promoter       lacI promoter: lacI
   1354..1633    -  CDS            TcR (fragment): tetracycline efflux protein; tet; confers resistance to tetracycline
   1655..1673    +  promoter       T7 promoter: promoter for bacteriophage T7 RNA polymerase
   1674..1698    +  protein_bind   lac operator: The lac repressor binds to the lac operator to inhibit transcription in E. coli. This inhibition can be relieved by adding lactose or isopropyl-β-D-thiogalactopyranoside (IPTG). lac repressor encoded by lacI
   1713..1735    +  RBS            RBS: efficient ribosome binding site from bacteriophage T7 gene 10 (Olins and Rangwala, 1989)
   1778..1795    +  CDS            capTEV™ (fragment): composite tag for in vivo biotinylation, TEV protease cleavage, and 6xHis tagging
   1802..2281    +  CDS            eta (fragment): TOXA_PSEAE - Experimental evidence at protein level: Swiss-Prot protein existence level 1. An NAD-dependent ADP-ribosyltransferase (ADPRT). Catalyzes the transfer of the ADP ribosyl moiety of oxidized NAD (NAD(+)) onto eukaryotic elongation factor 2 (eEF-2) thus arresting protein synthesis. Has an LD(50) of 65 ng/ml against the human lung epithelial cell line C38. From Pseudomonas aeruginosa (strain ATCC 15692 / DSM 22644 / CIP 104116 / JCM 14847 / LMG 12228 / 1C / PRS 101 / PAO1).
   2282..2998    +  CDS            EGFP: EGFP is a basic (constitutively fluorescent) green fluorescent protein published in 1996, derived from Aequorea victoria. It is reported to be a rapidly-maturing weak dimer with moderate acid sensitivity.
   3020..3069    +  CDS            SET1 (fragment): solubility-enhancement tag derived from T7 phage gene 10B
   3077..3124    +  terminator     T7 terminator: transcription terminator for bacteriophage T7 RNA polymerase
   3147..3251    -  CDS            TcR (fragment): tetracycline efflux protein; tet; confers resistance to tetracycline
   3299..3327    -  promoter       tet promoter: E. coli promoter for tetracycline efflux protein gene
   3440..3544    +  promoter       AmpR promoter: bla
   3545..4405    +  CDS            AmpR: β-lactamase; bla; confers resistance to ampicillin, carbenicillin, and related antibiotics
   4576..5164    +  rep_origin     ori: high-copy-number ColE1/pMB1/pBR322/pUC origin of replication
   5350..5489    -  misc_feature   bom: basis of mobility region from pBR322
   5591..5782    -  CDS            rop: Rop protein, which maintains plasmids at low copy number; rop
   5799..6179    +  CDS            YPB1_ECOLX: Protein predicted: Swiss-Prot protein existence level 4. From Escherichia coli.
   6421..137     -  CDS            TcR (fragment) (across the origin): tetracycline efflux protein; tet; confers resistance to tetracycline
