[The description below was written by a language model from this plasmid's Addgene catalogue record and pLannotate feature annotations shown in this document.]
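Description:
Pet15b-Internalization and Endosomal Escape is a bacterial expression plasmid built on the Novagen pET-15b backbone, designed to produce a recombinant fusion protein in E. coli. It is propagated through a ColE1/pMB1-type origin accompanied by the pBR322 bom region and the rop gene, and is selected with ampicillin via β-lactamase. The catalogue lists it as high copy, although rop is normally associated with copy-number restraint. Several tetracycline-resistance fragments and a tet promoter appear in the annotation; these are non-functional pBR322 remnants typical of pET vectors.

The expression cassette, cloned between NcoI and XhoI, is driven by a T7 promoter with an adjacent lac operator and the T7 gene 10 ribosome binding site, and ends at the T7 terminator. The plasmid-borne lacI gene supplies repressor, so expression is IPTG-inducible in hosts that provide T7 RNA polymerase. The insert, named 10R-8His-ETA-EGFP, encodes by its name a ten-arginine cell-penetrating peptide and an 8xHis tag for affinity purification, followed by a fragment of Pseudomonas aeruginosa exotoxin A and a C-terminal EGFP. The feature table detects the histidine stretch (annotated as a partial match to a composite tag), a roughly 480 bp eta fragment and full-length EGFP; the arginine tract itself is not annotated. The associated publication title indicates the toxin segment is the translocation domain rather than the ADP-ribosyltransferase catalytic portion.

The purified protein is intended to test cytosolic delivery: the polyarginine mediates cellular internalization, the exotoxin A segment promotes escape from endosomes, and EGFP serves as a trackable model cargo.
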