Addgene plasmid #186551: Pet15b-Internalization and Endosomal Escape
Purpose: Internalization and Endosomal Escape to effectively route a protein cargo to the cytosol of cells
Depositing lab: Jean Gariepy. Depositing organization: Sunnybrook Research Institute. Publication: The Pseudomonas aeruginosa exotoxin A translocation domain facilitates the routing of CPP-protein cargos to the cytosol of eukaryotic cells. Mohammed AF, Abdul-Wahid A, Huang EH, Bolewska-Pedyczak E, Cydzik M, Broad AE, Gariepy J. J Control Release. 2012 Nov 28;164(1):58-64. doi: 10.1016/j.jconrel.2012.10.006. Epub 2012 Oct 14. PubMed 23075769.
Backbone
  Vector backbone: Pet15b
  Backbone manufacturer: Novagen
  Backbone size w/o insert (bp): 5708
  Vector type: Bacterial Expression
Growth in bacteria
  Bacterial resistance: Ampicillin, 100 μg/mL
  Growth temperature: 37°C
  Growth strain: DH5alpha
  Copy number: High Copy
Gene/Insert
  Gene/Insert name: 10R-8His-ETA-EGFP (alt name: Exotoxin A)
  Species: Bacteria
  Insert size (bp): 1274
  Promoter: T7
  Tag / fusion protein: 8xHis (N terminal on insert); EGFP (C terminal on insert)
  Cloning method: Restriction Enzyme; 5′ cloning site NcoI (not destroyed); 3′ cloning site XhoI (not destroyed)
  Sequencing primers: 5′ T7 Promoter; 3′ T7 Terminator
Terms and licenses: Academic/Nonprofit Terms; Industry Terms: Not Available to Industry
How to cite: Pet15b-Internalization and Endosomal Escape was a gift from Jean Gariepy (Addgene plasmid # 186551 ; http://n2t.net/addgene:186551 ; RRID:Addgene_186551)
